>Addgene plasmid #47800 | pNCMV 6bE6 L111Q | addgene partial sequence | sequence record 70063 | Bglob-intron-F 5'-ctggtcatcatcctgccttt-3'
AATGATATACACTGTTTGAGATGAGGATAAAATACTCTGAGTCCAAACCGGGCCCCTCTGCTAACCATGT
TCATGCCTTCTTCTCTTTCCTACAGCTCCTGGGCAACGTGCTGGTTGTTGTGCTGTCTCATCATTTTGGC
AAAGAATTCCTCGACGGATCTATGGACTACAAGGATGACGATGACAAGCTCGATGGAGGATACCCATACG
ATGTTCCAGATTACGCTGATTCGACTGGAATGGAAAGTGCAAATGCCTCCACGTCTGCAACGACCATAGA
CCAGTTGTGCAAGACGTTTAATCTATCTATGCATACGTTGCAAATTAATTGTGTGTTTTGCAAGAATGCA
CTGACCACAGCAGAGATTTATTCATATGCATATAAACACCTAAAGGTCCTGTTTCGAGGCGGCTATCCAT
ATGCAGCCTGCGCGTGCTGCCTAGAATTTCATGGAAAAATAAACCAATATAGACACTTTGATTATGCTGG
ATATGCAACAACAGTTGAAGAAGAAACTAAACAAGACATCTTAGACGTGCTAATTCGGTGCTACCTGTGT
CACAAACCGCAGTGTGAAGTAGAAAAGGTAAAACATATACTAACCAAGGCGCGGTTCATAAAGCTAAATT
GTACGTGGAAGGGTCGCTGCCTACACTGCTGGACAACATGCATGGAAGACATGTTACCCTAAAAGCTATC
GGATCCGTCGAGGAATTCACTCCTCAGGTGCAGGCTGCCTATCAGAAGGTGGTGGCTGGTGTGGCCAATG
CCCTGGCTCACAAATACCACTGAGATCTTTTTCCCTCTGCCAAAAATTATGGGGACATCATGAAGCCCCT
TGAGCATCTGACTTCTGGCTAATAAAGGAAATTTATTTTCATTGCAATAGTGTGTTGGAATTTTTTGTGT
CTCTCACTCGGAAGGACATATGGGAGGGCAAATCATTTAAAACATCAGAATGAGTATTTGGTTTAGAGTT
TGGCAACATATGCCCATATGCTGGCTGCCATGAACAAAGGTTGGCTATAAAGAGGTCATCAGTATATGAA
AC
