[The description below was written by a language model from this plasmid's Addgene catalogue record.]
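Description:
pNCMV 6bE6 L111Q is a mammalian expression plasmid built on the pNCMV backbone (about 6.55 kb, giving a total of roughly 7 kb with the insert). It is maintained in E. coli as a high-copy plasmid under ampicillin selection. It also carries a neomycin resistance marker, so transfected mammalian cells can be selected with G418, for example to derive stable lines. No feature table accompanies the record, so the specific origin of replication, polyadenylation signals and the promoter driving the neomycin cassette are not stated.

The payload is the E6 open reading frame of human papillomavirus type 6b, a 447 bp insert, carrying the point mutation L111Q. Expression is driven by the CMV promoter, a strong constitutive promoter in most mammalian cell types. The backbone supplies N-terminal FLAG and HA epitope tags, so the protein is produced as a doubly tagged fusion that can be detected or immunoprecipitated with standard tag antibodies. The insert was placed by restriction cloning into an EcoRV site, which was destroyed at both junctions.

According to the record, the L111Q substitution makes this E6 protein defective for binding E6AP, the cellular ubiquitin ligase that E6 proteins engage through its LXXLL motif. The associated study examined how mucosal HPV E6 proteins activate cap-dependent translation and how this depends on an intact LXXLL-binding function. The construct therefore serves as a binding-deficient mutant, presumably for comparison with wild-type 6b E6, to test which E6 activities require E6AP or LXXLL-motif interactions.
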