Addgene plasmid #47800: pNCMV 6bE6 L111Q
Purpose: Defective for E6AP binding
Depositing lab: Karl Munger. Depositing organization: Brigham and Women's Hospital. Publication: Activation of cap dependent translation by mucosal Human Papillomavirus E6 proteins is dependent on the integrity of the LXXLL binding motif. Spangle J, Ghosh-Choudhury N, Munger K. J Virol. 2012 May 2. 10.1128/JVI.00487-12 PubMed 22553330.
Backbone
  Vector backbone: pNCMV
  Backbone size w/o insert (bp): 6550
  Total vector size (bp): 7000
  Vector type: Mammalian Expression
  Selectable markers: Neomycin (select with G418)
Growth in bacteria
  Bacterial resistance: Ampicillin, 100 μg/mL
  Growth temperature: 37°C
  Growth strain: DH5alpha
  Copy number: High Copy
Gene/Insert
  Gene/Insert name: HPV 6bE6 (alt names: 6bE6; E6)
  Species: HPV
  Insert size (bp): 447
  Mutation: L111Q
  GenBank ID: NC_001355 NP_040296.1
  Promoter: CMV
  Tag / fusion protein: FLAG (N terminal on backbone); HA (N terminal on backbone)
  Cloning method: Restriction Enzyme; 5′ cloning site EcoRV (destroyed during cloning); 3′ cloning site EcoRV (destroyed during cloning)
  Sequencing primers: 5′ CMV bam neo 5'; 3′ CMV bam neo 3'
Terms and licenses: Academic/Nonprofit Terms; Industry Terms: Not Available to Industry
How to cite: pNCMV 6bE6 L111Q was a gift from Karl Munger (Addgene plasmid # 47800 ; http://n2t.net/addgene:47800 ; RRID:Addgene_47800)
